>Addgene plasmid #221152 | pTA-HUH | addgene full sequence | sequence record 437868 | Addgene NGS Result
TCGCGCGTTTCGGTGATGACGGTGAAAACCTCTGACACATGCAGCTCCCGGAGACGGTCACAGCTTGTCT
GTAAGCGGATGCCGGGAGCAGACAAGCCCGTCAGGGCGCGTCAGCGGGTGTTGGCGGGTGTCGGGGCTGG
CTTAACTATGCGGCATCAGAGCAGATTGTACTGAGAGTGCACCATATGCGGTGTGAAATACCGCACAGAT
GCGTAAGGAGAAAATACCGCATCAGGCGCCATTCGCCATTCAGGCTGCGCAACTGTTGGGAAGGGCGATC
GGTGCGGGCCTCTTCGCTATTACGCCAGCTGGCGAAAGGGGGATGTGCTGCAAGGCGATTAAGTTGGGTA
ACGCCAGGGTTTTCCCAGTCACGACGTTGTAAAACGACGGCCAGTGCCAAGCTTGGGGCTGTTCCAGTCA
ATCAGGGTATTGAAGCTCATGGTCTTTACTCCATCACAGGGTTCCGCCTTATCCGGCCTACAGAACCCAA
AATATCAACGCATTACGTAGGCCTGATAAGCGCAGCGCCATCAGGCGTCAGATCACTCCATCATCTTCTC
GATCGGCAGTACCAGAATCGAGCTGGCGCCAAGCGCTTTCAGTTTCTCCATGGTTTCCCAGAACAACGTT
TCGCTGCTGACCATGTGCATCGCCACGCGCTGTTGCTCGCCTGCCAGCGGCAGAATTGTCGGCCTTTCGG
CGCCTGGCAGCAGGGCGATAACCTCTTCCAGGCGTTCACTTGGCGCGTGCATCATGATGTATTTCGATTC
GCGCGCCTGAATCACGCCCTGAATACGGGTCAGCAATTTATCGATCAGCTCTTGCTTGCTCTGTGCCATC
TCACCGTCGCGCTGAATCAGACAGGCTTTAGAGCGGTAGATAACTTCGACTTCACGCAGGCCGTTAGCTT
CAAGCGTCGCGCCGGTAGAGACCAAATCGCAGATAGCGTCGGCCAGCCCCGCGCGCGGCGCGACTTCGAC
AGAACCATTTAACAGACACGATTTAAAAGAGACGCCTTTCTGGTCGAGGTAGCGTTTGAGGAGGTGCGGA
TATGAGGTAGCGATACGTTTACCGTCCAGCGCGGCCGGGCCGTCCCAGGCTTCGTCAACCGGTGTTGCCA
GCGATAAACGGCAGCCGCCGAAGTCAAGACGGCGCAGGGTTAAATAGCGTGGATCTTCGCCCTGTGCGCG
GCGGTTGAGTAGCTCTTCTTCCAGCACGTTTTCGCCGATAATACCGAGATCGACCACGCCATCCATTACC
AGACCCGGAATGTCATCATCACGCACGCGCAGGATATCAATCGGCATGTTTTCCGCCATCGCAATCAGGC
GCTGAGTGTGTAAATTAATTTTTATGCCGCAGCGGGCCAGCAATTCTCGTGAATCATCGCTTAAACGGCC
TGATTTCTGAATAGCTATGCGTAAGCGGGTGTTGTCTAACATTCTGCGTTCCTCTTTATCCTGTCTGAAC
CGGTCTGTATCGCGCGCCAAAAAAAAAGCCCCCGGAAGATGATCTTCCGGGGGCTTTCTCATGCGTTCAT
GCACCACTGGAAGATCCGGGATCCCGGGTGTAGTGGTAGTGCAGTGGTGGTATTGTGACTGGGGATGTAG
TTGAGAATAAGTCATACACAAGTCAGCTTTCTTCAAGCCTCATATAAGTATAAGTAGTTCAATCGTATTA
GCTACTTGTACCCAGCATCTCCGTATCGAGAAACACAACAACATGCCCCATTGGACAGATCATGCGGATA
CACAGGTTGTGCAGTATCATACATACTCGATCAGACAGGTCGTCTGACCATCATACAAGCTGAACAAGCG
CTCCATACTTGCACGCTCTCTATATACACAGTTAAATTACATATCCATAGTCTAACCTCTAACAGTTAAT
CTTCTGGTAAGCCTCCCAGCCAGCCTTCTGGTATCGCTTGGCCTCCTCAATAGGATCTCGGTTCTGGCCG
TACAGACCTCGGCCGACAATTATGATATCCGTTCCGGTAGACATGACATCCTCAACAGTTCGGTACTGCT
GTCCGAGAGCGTCTCCCTTGTCGTCAAGACCCACCCCGGGGGTCAGAATAAGCCAGTCCTCAGAGTCGCC
CTTAGGTCGGTTCTGGGCAATGAAGCCAACCACAAACTCGGGGTCGGATCGGGCAAGCTCAATGGTCTGC
TTGGAGTACTCGCCAGTGGCCAGAGAGCCCTTGCAAGACAGCTCGGCCAGCATGAGCAGACCTCTGGCCA
GCTTCTCGTTGGGAGAGGGGACCAGGAACTCCTTGTACTGGGAGTTCTCGTAGTCAGAGACGTCCTCCTT
CTTCTGTTCAGAGACAGTTTCCTCGGCACCAGCTCGCAGGCCAGCAATGATTCCGGTTCCGGGTACACCG
TGGGCGTTGGTGATATCGGACCACTCGGCGATTCGGTAGACACCGTTCTTGTACTGGTGCTTGACAGTGT
TGCCAATATCTGCGAACTTTCTGTCCTCGAACAGGAAGAAACCGTGCTTAAGAGCAAGTTCCTTGAGGGG
GAGCACAGTGCCGGCGTAGGTGAAGTCGTCAATGATGTCGATATGGGTCTTGATCATGCACACATAAGGT
CCGACCTTATCGGCAAGCTCAATGAGCTCCTTGGTGGTGGTAACATCCAGAGAAGCACACAGGTTGGTTT
TCTTGGCTGCCACGAGCTTGAGCACTCGAGCGGCAAAGGCGGACTTGTGGACGTTAGCTCGAGCTTCGTA
GGAGGGCATTTTGGTGGTGAAGAGGAGACTGAAATAAATTTAGTCTGCAGAACTTTTTATCGGAACCTTA
TCTGGGGCAGTGAAGTATATGTTATGGTAATAGTTACGAGTTAGTTGAACTTATAGATAGACTGGACTAT
ACGGCTATCGGTCCAAATTAGAAAGAACGTCAATGGCTCTCTGGGCGTCGCCTTTGCCGACAAAAATGTG
ATCATGATGAAAGCCAGCAATGACGTTGCAGCTGATATTGTTGTCGGCCAACCGCGCCGAAAACGCAGCT
GTCAGACCCACAGCCTCCAACGAAGAATGTATCGTCAAAGTGATCCAAGCACACTCATAGTTGGAGTCGT
ACTCCAAAGGCGGCAATGACGAGTCAGACAGATACTCGTCGACCTTTTCCTTGGGAACCACCACCGTCAG
CCCTTCTGACTCACGTATTGTAGCCACCGACACAGGCAACAGTCCGTGGATAGCAGAATATGTCTTGTCG
GTCCATTTCTCACCAACTTTAGGCGTCAAGTGAATGTTGCAGAAGAAGTATGTGCCTTCATTGAGAATCG
GTGTTGCTGATTTCAATAAAGTCTTGAGATCAGTTTGGCCAGTCATGTTGTGGGGGGTAATTGGATTGAG
TTATCGCCTACAGTCTGTACAGGTATACTCGCTGCCCACTTTATACTTTTTGATTCCGCTGCACTTGAAG
CAATGTCGTTTACCAAAAGTGAGAATGCTCCACAGAACACACCGGGGTACCCCGCTGTTCCAGTCAATCA
GGGTATTGAAGCTCATGGTCTTTACTCCATCACAGGGTTCCGCCTTATCCGGCCTACAGAACCCAAAATA
TCAACGCATTACGTAGGCCTGATAAGCGCAGCGCCATCAGGCGTCAGATCACTCCATCATCTTCTCGATC
GGCAGTACCAGAATCGAGCTGGCGCCAAGCGCTTTCAGTTTCTCCATGGTTTCCCAGAACAACGTTTCGC
TGCTGACCATGTGCATCGCCACGCGCTGTTGCTCGCCTGCCAGCGGCAGAATTGTCGGCCTTTCGGCGCC
TGGCAGCAGGGCGATAACCTCTTCCAGGCGTTCACTTGGCGCGTGCATCATGATGTATTTCGATTCGCGC
GCCTGAATCACGCCCTGAATACGGGTCAGCAATTTATCGATCAGCTCTTGCTTGCTCTGTGCCATCTCAC
CGTCGCGCTGAATCAGACAGGCTTTAGAGCGGTAGATAACTTCGACTTCACGCAGGCCGTTAGCTTCAAG
CGTCGCGCCGGTAGAGACCAAATCGCAGATAGCGTCGGCCAGCCCCGCGCGCGGCGCGACTTCGACAGAA
CCATTTAACAGACACGATTTAAAAGAGACGCCTTTCTGGTCGAGGTAGCGTTTGAGGAGGTGCGGATATG
AGGTAGCGATACGTTTACCGTCCAGCGCGGCCGGGCCGTCCCAGGCTTCGTCAACCGGTGTTGCCAGCGA
TAAACGGCAGCCGCCGAAGTCAAGACGGCGCAGGGTTAAATAGCGTGGATCTTCGCCCTGTGCGCGGCGG
TTGAGTAGCTCTTCTTCCAGCACGTTTTCGCCGATAATACCGAGATCGACCACGCCATCCATTACCAGAC
CCGGAATGTCATCATCACGCACGCGCAGGATATCAATCGGCATGTTTTCCGCCATCGCAATCAGGCGCTG
AGTGTGTAAATTAATTTTTATGCCGCAGCGGGCCAGCAATTCTCGTGAATCATCGCTTAAACGGCCTGAT
TTCTGAATAGCTATGCGTAAGCGGGTGTTGTCTAACATTCTGCGTTCCTCTTTATCCTGTCTGAACCGGT
CTGTATCGCGCGCCAAAAAAAAAGCCCCCGGAAGATGATCTTCCGGGGGCTTTCTCATGCGTTCATGCAC
CACTGGAAGATCCGGAATTCGTAATCATGGTCATAGCTGTTTCCTGTGTGAAATTGTTATCCGCTCACAA
TTCCACACAACATACGAGCCGGAAGCATAAAGTGTAAAGCCTGGGGTGCCTAATGAGTGAGCTAACTCAC
ATTAATTGCGTTGCGCTCACTGCCCGCTTTCCAGTCGGGAAACCTGTCGTGCCAGCTGCATTAATGAATC
GGCCAACGCGCGGGGAGAGGCGGTTTGCGTATTGGGCGCTCTTCCGCTTCCTCGCTCACTGACTCGCTGC
GCTCGGTCGTTCGGCTGCGGCGAGCGGTATCAGCTCACTCAAAGGCGGTAATACGGTTATCCACAGAATC
AGGGGATAACGCAGGAAAGAACATGTGAGCAAAAGGCCAGCAAAAGGCCAGGAACCGTAAAAAGGCCGCG
TTGCTGGCGTTTTTCCATAGGCTCCGCCCCCCTGACGAGCATCACAAAAATCGACGCTCAAGTCAGAGGT
GGCGAAACCCGACAGGACTATAAAGATACCAGGCGTTTCCCCCTGGAAGCTCCCTCGTGCGCTCTCCTGT
TCCGACCCTGCCGCTTACCGGATACCTGTCCGCCTTTCTCCCTTCGGGAAGCGTGGCGCTTTCTCATAGC
TCACGCTGTAGGTATCTCAGTTCGGTGTAGGTCGTTCGCTCCAAGCTGGGCTGTGTGCACGAACCCCCCG
TTCAGCCCGACCGCTGCGCCTTATCCGGTAACTATCGTCTTGAGTCCAACCCGGTAAGACACGACTTATC
GCCACTGGCAGCAGCCACTGGTAACAGGATTAGCAGAGCGAGGTATGTAGGCGGTGCTACAGAGTTCTTG
AAGTGGTGGCCTAACTACGGCTACACTAGAAGAACAGTATTTGGTATCTGCGCTCTGCTGAAGCCAGTTA
CCTTCGGAAAAAGAGTTGGTAGCTCTTGATCCGGCAAACAAACCACCGCTGGTAGCGGTGGTTTTTTTGT
TTGCAAGCAGCAGATTACGCGCAGAAAAAAAGGATCTCAAGAAGATCCTTTGATCTTTTCTACGGGGTCT
GACGCTCAGTGGAACGAAAACTCACGTTAAGGGATTTTGGTCATGAGATTATCAAAAAGGATCTTCACCT
AGATCCTTTTAAATTAAAAATGAAGTTTTAAATCAATCTAAAGTATATATGAGTAAACTTGGTCTGACAG
TTACCAATGCTTAATCAGTGAGGCACCTATCTCAGCGATCTGTCTATTTCGTTCATCCATAGTTGCCTGA
CTCCCCGTCGTGTAGATAACTACGATACGGGAGGGCTTACCATCTGGCCCCAGTGCTGCAATGATACCGC
GAGACCCACGCTCACCGGCTCCAGATTTATCAGCAATAAACCAGCCAGCCGGAAGGGCCGAGCGCAGAAG
TGGTCCTGCAACTTTATCCGCCTCCATCCAGTCTATTAATTGTTGCCGGGAAGCTAGAGTAAGTAGTTCG
CCAGTTAATAGTTTGCGCAACGTTGTTGCCATTGCTACAGGCATCGTGGTGTCACGCTCGTCGTTTGGTA
TGGCTTCATTCAGCTCCGGTTCCCAACGATCAAGGCGAGTTACATGATCCCCCATGTTGTGCAAAAAAGC
GGTTAGCTCCTTCGGTCCTCCGATCGTTGTCAGAAGTAAGTTGGCCGCAGTGTTATCACTCATGGTTATG
GCAGCACTGCATAATTCTCTTACTGTCATGCCATCCGTAAGATGCTTTTCTGTGACTGGTGAGTACTCAA
CCAAGTCATTCTGAGAATAGTGTATGCGGCGACCGAGTTGCTCTTGCCCGGCGTCAATACGGGATAATAC
CGCGCCACATAGCAGAACTTTAAAAGTGCTCATCATTGGAAAACGTTCTTCGGGGCGAAAACTCTCAAGG
ATCTTACCGCTGTTGAGATCCAGTTCGATGTAACCCACTCGTGCACCCAACTGATCTTCAGCATCTTTTA
CTTTCACCAGCGTTTCTGGGTGAGCAAAAACAGGAAGGCAAAATGCCGCAAAAAAGGGAATAAGGGCGAC
ACGGAAATGTTGAATACTCATACTCTTCCTTTTTCAATCTTATTGAAGCATTTATCAGGGTTATTGTCTC
ATGAGCGGATACATATTTGAATGTATTTAGAAAAATAAACAAATAGGGGTTCCGCGCACATTTCCCCGAA
AAGTGCCACCTGACGTCTAAGAAACCATTATTATCATGACATTAACCTATAAAAATAGGCGTATCACGAG
GCCCTTTCGTC
Features (pLannotate 1.2.2; 15 found; start..end, strand, type, name):
    137..236     +  misc_feature   bom (fragment): basis of mobility region from pBR322
    242..396     -  CDS            lacZα (fragment): LacZα fragment of β-galactosidase; lacZ fragment
    546..1442    -  CDS            hisG: HIS1_SALTY - Experimental evidence at protein level: Swiss-Prot protein existence level 1. Catalyzes the condensation of ATP and 5-phosphoribose 1- diphosphate to form N'-(5'-phosphoribosyl)-ATP (PR-ATP). Has a crucial role in the pathway because the rate of histidine biosynthesis seems to be controlled primarily by regulation of HisG enzymatic activity (By similarity). From Salmonella typhimurium (strain LT2 / SGSC1412 / ATCC 700720).
   1489..1589    -  ncRNA          His leader (fragment): Accession: RF00514 - Histidine operon leader
   1882..2739    -  CDS            URA3: PYRF_YARLI - Protein inferred from homology: Swiss-Prot protein existence level 3. From Yarrowia lipolytica (strain CLIB 122 / E 150) (Yeast) (Candida lipolytica).
   3622..4518    -  CDS            hisG: HIS1_SALTY - Experimental evidence at protein level: Swiss-Prot protein existence level 1. Catalyzes the condensation of ATP and 5-phosphoribose 1- diphosphate to form N'-(5'-phosphoribosyl)-ATP (PR-ATP). Has a crucial role in the pathway because the rate of histidine biosynthesis seems to be controlled primarily by regulation of HisG enzymatic activity (By similarity). From Salmonella typhimurium (strain LT2 / SGSC1412 / ATCC 700720).
   4565..4652    -  ncRNA          His leader (fragment): Accession: RF00514 - Histidine operon leader
   4674..4690    -  protein_bind   lac operator: The lac repressor binds to the lac operator to inhibit transcription in E. coli. This inhibition can be relieved by adding lactose or isopropyl-β-D-thiogalactopyranoside (IPTG). lac repressor encoded by lacI
   4698..4728    -  promoter       lac promoter: promoter for the E. coli lac operon
   4743..4764    -  protein_bind   CAP binding site: CAP binding activates transcription in the presence of cAMP. E. coli catabolite activator protein
   4777..4869    -  CDS            lacI (fragment): lac repressor; lacI; The lac repressor binds to the lac operator to inhibit transcription in E. coli. This inhibition can be relieved by adding lactose or isopropyl-β-D-thiogalactopyranoside (IPTG).
   5052..5640    -  rep_origin     ori: high-copy-number ColE1/pMB1/pBR322/pUC origin of replication
   5811..6671    -  CDS            AmpR: β-lactamase; bla; confers resistance to ampicillin, carbenicillin, and related antibiotics
   6672..6776    -  promoter       AmpR promoter: bla
   6871..35      +  CDS            rop (fragment) (across the origin): Rop protein, which maintains plasmids at low copy number; rop
