[The description below was written by a language model from this plasmid's Addgene catalogue record and pLannotate feature annotations shown in this document.]
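Description:
pTA-HUH is a 6,871 nt cloning plasmid built on the pMD18T backbone that serves as a source of a recyclable URA3 selection marker for genome engineering in the oleaginous yeast Yarrowia lipolytica. It is maintained in E. coli through a high-copy ColE1/pUC-type origin and selected with ampicillin via the β-lactamase gene and its native promoter. The remaining backbone annotations are the usual remnants of a pUC-style TA vector: a lac promoter, lac operator and CAP binding site, an interrupted lacZα fragment, and short fragments of lacI, bom and rop. No yeast replication origin or centromere is annotated, so the plasmid appears to function as a cassette donor or template rather than as an episome in Yarrowia.

The insert, placed between HindIII and EcoRI sites, is the HisG-URA3-HisG ("HUH") cassette. The Y. lipolytica URA3 coding sequence, encoding orotidine-5'-phosphate decarboxylase, is flanked by two copies of the Salmonella typhimurium hisG gene, each accompanied by a fragment of the histidine operon leader. All three are annotated on the same strand, so the hisG copies form direct repeats. No promoter or terminator for URA3 is annotated, although unannotated sequence surrounds the coding region. In this kind of "blaster" design, URA3 allows selection of integrants in a uracil-auxotrophic strain. Spontaneous homologous recombination between the hisG repeats can later excise URA3, leaving a single hisG scar. Such pop-out events are typically recovered by counter-selection with 5-fluoroorotic acid, restoring auxotrophy so that the same marker can be reused for successive modifications. The plasmid was deposited in connection with work on multiplex CRISPR-Cas9 editing of the Y. lipolytica genome.
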