Addgene plasmid #221152: pTA-HUH
Purpose: HisG-URA3-HisG recycling type marker in pTAs for Yarrowia lipolytica
Depositing lab: Sheng Yang. Depositing organization: CAS Center for Excellence in Molecular Plant Sciences ("CEMPS"). Publication: Multiplex gene editing of the Yarrowia lipolytica genome using the CRISPR-Cas9 system. Gao S, Tong Y, Wen Z, Zhu L, Ge M, Chen D, Jiang Y, Yang S. J Ind Microbiol Biotechnol. 2016 Aug;43(8):1085-93. doi: 10.1007/s10295-016-1789-8. Epub 2016 Jun 27. PubMed 27349768.
Backbone
  Vector backbone: pMD18T
  Vector type: Bacterial Expression, Yeast Expression
Growth in bacteria
  Bacterial resistance: Ampicillin, 100 μg/mL
  Growth temperature: 37°C
  Growth strain: DH5alpha
  Copy number: High Copy
Gene/Insert
  Gene/Insert name: HisG-URA3-HisG
  Species: Yarrowia lipolytica, Salmonella
  Cloning method: Restriction Enzyme; 5′ cloning site HindIII (unknown if destroyed); 3′ cloning site EcoRI (unknown if destroyed)
Terms and licenses: Academic/Nonprofit Terms; Industry Terms: Not Available to Industry
How to cite: pTA-HUH was a gift from Sheng Yang (Addgene plasmid # 221152 ; http://n2t.net/addgene:221152 ; RRID:Addgene_221152)
